Addgene plasmid #72945: pTU3-A-RFP
Purpose: Level 3 Destination vector - Assembly of 2 Level 2 modules - AB
Depositing lab: Paul Freemont. Depositing organization: Imperial College London. Publication: EcoFlex: A Multifunctional MoClo Kit for E. coli Synthetic Biology. Moore SJ, Lai HE, Kelwick RJ, Chee SM, Bell DJ, Polizzi KM, Freemont PS. ACS Synth Biol. 2016 May 2. 10.1021/acssynbio.6b00031 PubMed 27096716.
Backbone
  Vector backbone: pSB1A2
  Backbone manufacturer: iGEM
  Backbone size w/o insert (bp): 3177
  Vector type: Synthetic Biology
Growth in bacteria
  Bacterial resistance: Ampicillin, 100 μg/mL
  Growth temperature: 37°C
  Growth strain: JM109
  Copy number: High Copy
Gene/Insert
  Gene/Insert name: Level 3 - A site (alt name: RFP)
  Species: Synthetic
  Mutation: Beta-lactamase - G717C (nucleotide) - silent mutagenesis to remove BsaI site
  Cloning method: Restriction Enzyme; 5′ cloning site Unknown (unknown if destroyed); 3′ cloning site Unknown (unknown if destroyed)
  Sequencing primers: 5′ VF2 (5' tgccacctgacgtctaagaa 3'); 3′ VR (5' attaccgcctttgagtgagc 3')
Terms and licenses: Academic/Nonprofit Terms; Industry Terms: Not Available to Industry
How to cite: pTU3-A-RFP was a gift from Paul Freemont (Addgene plasmid # 72945 ; http://n2t.net/addgene:72945 ; RRID:Addgene_72945)
