[The description below was written by a language model from this plasmid's Addgene catalogue record and pLannotate feature annotations shown in this document.]
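Description:
pTU3-A-RFP is a Level 3 destination vector from the EcoFlex MoClo (modular cloning) kit for E. coli synthetic biology. It is built on the iGEM pSB1A2 backbone and totals 3,177 bp. It occupies the "A" position at Level 3 and, according to the record, is used in the assembly of two Level 2 modules (the AB arrangement), placing it at the top of the kit's hierarchical assembly scheme for multi-gene constructs. The plasmid replicates at high copy number from a ColE1/pUC-type origin and is selected with ampicillin through a β-lactamase gene driven by its native bla promoter. That gene carries a silent G717C nucleotide change that removes an internal BsaI site, so the backbone is not cut at this position when BsaI is used, as is typical in Golden Gate-style cloning.

The insert is a red fluorescent dropout cassette. A lac regulatory region (a residual lacI fragment, CAP binding site, lac promoter and lac operator) drives mRFP1, a monomeric red fluorescent protein derived from Discosoma, followed by the rrnB T1 and T7Te terminators. In MoClo destination vectors, such a cassette usually sits between the Type IIS acceptor sites and is replaced by the incoming modules. Colonies with the uncut parental vector then stay red, while correct assemblies lose the colour, giving a simple visual screen. The record does not list the flanking restriction sites or overhangs, and the cloning sites are given as unknown. A putative bacterial terminator and a BioBrick prefix remnant from the pSB1A2 backbone lie upstream of the cassette, helping to insulate it from read-through transcription.
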