Features (pLannotate 1.2.2; 12 found; start..end, strand, type, name):
     21..110     +  CDS            lacI (fragment): lac repressor; lacI; The lac repressor binds to the lac operator to inhibit transcription in E. coli. This inhibition can be relieved by adding lactose or isopropyl-β-D-thiogalactopyranoside (IPTG).
    123..144     +  protein_bind   CAP binding site: CAP binding activates transcription in the presence of cAMP. E. coli catabolite activator protein
    159..189     +  promoter       lac promoter: promoter for the E. coli lac operon
    197..213     +  protein_bind   lac operator: The lac repressor binds to the lac operator to inhibit transcription in E. coli. This inhibition can be relieved by adding lactose or isopropyl-β-D-thiogalactopyranoside (IPTG). lac repressor encoded by lacI
    249..923     +  CDS            mRFP1: mRFP1 is a basic (constitutively fluorescent) red fluorescent protein published in 2002, derived from Discosoma sp.. It is reported to be a somewhat slowly-maturing monomer with low acid sensitivity.
    971..1042    +  terminator     rrnB T1 terminator: transcription terminator T1 from the E. coli rrnB gene
   1058..1085    +  terminator     T7Te terminator: phage T7 early transcription terminator
   1296..1884    -  rep_origin     ori: high-copy-number ColE1/pMB1/pBR322/pUC origin of replication
   2055..2915    -  CDS            AmpR: β-lactamase; bla; confers resistance to ampicillin, carbenicillin, and related antibiotics
   2916..3020    -  promoter       AmpR promoter: bla
   3110..3153    -  terminator     bacterial terminator: putative bacterial transcription terminator
   3156..3175    +  misc_feature   BioBrick prefix: BioBrick prefix for parts that start with "ATG"
>Addgene plasmid #72945 | pTU3-A-RFP | depositor full sequence | sequence record 447516 | pTU3-A-RFP sequence 3177 bps
CGTCTCAATCTCTATAGAGACCCAATACGCAAACCGCCTCTCCCCGCGCGTTGGCCGATTCATTAATGCA
GCTGGCACGACAGGTTTCCCGACTGGAAAGCGGGCAGTGAGCGCAACGCAATTAATGTGAGTTAGCTCAC
TCATTAGGCACCCCAGGCTTTACACTTTATGCTTCCGGCTCGTATGTTGTGTGGAATTGTGAGCGGATAA
CAATTTCACACATACTAGAGAAAGAGGAGAAATACTAGATGGCTTCCTCCGAAGACGTTATCAAAGAGTT
CATGCGTTTCAAAGTTCGTATGGAAGGTTCCGTTAACGGTCACGAGTTCGAAATCGAAGGTGAAGGTGAA
GGTCGTCCGTACGAAGGTACCCAGACCGCTAAACTGAAAGTTACCAAAGGTGGTCCGCTGCCGTTCGCTT
GGGACATCCTGTCCCCGCAGTTCCAGTACGGTTCCAAAGCTTACGTTAAACACCCGGCTGACATCCCGGA
CTACCTGAAACTGTCCTTCCCGGAAGGTTTCAAATGGGAACGTGTTATGAACTTCGAAGACGGTGGTGTT
GTTACCGTTACCCAGGACTCCTCCCTGCAAGACGGTGAGTTCATCTACAAAGTTAAACTGCGTGGTACCA
ACTTCCCGTCCGACGGTCCGGTTATGCAGAAAAAAACCATGGGTTGGGAAGCTTCCACCGAACGTATGTA
CCCGGAAGACGGTGCTCTGAAAGGTGAAATCAAAATGCGTCTGAAACTGAAAGACGGTGGTCACTACGAC
GCTGAAGTTAAAACCACCTACATGGCTAAAAAACCGGTTCAGCTGCCGGGTGCTTACAAAACCGACATCA
AACTGGACATCACCTCCCACAACGAAGACTACACCATCGTTGAACAGTACGAACGTGCTGAAGGTCGTCA
CTCCACCGGTGCTTAATAACGCTGATAGTGCTAGTGTAGATCGCTACTAGAGCCAGGCATCAAATAAAAC
GAAAGGCTCAGTCGAAAGACTGGGCCTTTCGTTTTATCTGTTGTTTGTCGGTGAACGCTCTCTACTAGAG
TCACACTGGCTCACCTTCGGGTGGGCCTTTCTGCGTTTATAGGTCTCAGGACTTAGAGAGACGCTGCAGG
CTTCCTCGCTCACTGACTCGCTGCGCTCGGTCGTTCGGCTGCGGCGAGCGGTATCAGCTCACTCAAAGGC
GGTAATACGGTTATCCACAGAATCAGGGGATAACGCAGGAAAGAACATGTGAGCAAAAGGCCAGCAAAAG
GCCAGGAACCGTAAAAAGGCCGCGTTGCTGGCGTTTTTCCATAGGCTCCGCCCCCCTGACGAGCATCACA
AAAATCGACGCTCAAGTCAGAGGTGGCGAAACCCGACAGGACTATAAAGATACCAGGCGTTTCCCCCTGG
AAGCTCCCTCGTGCGCTCTCCTGTTCCGACCCTGCCGCTTACCGGATACCTGTCCGCCTTTCTCCCTTCG
GGAAGCGTGGCGCTTTCTCATAGCTCACGCTGTAGGTATCTCAGTTCGGTGTAGGTCGTTCGCTCCAAGC
TGGGCTGTGTGCACGAACCCCCCGTTCAGCCCGACCGCTGCGCCTTATCCGGTAACTATCGTCTTGAGTC
CAACCCGGTAAGACACGACTTATCGCCACTGGCAGCAGCCACTGGTAACAGGATTAGCAGAGCGAGGTAT
GTAGGCGGTGCTACAGAGTTCTTGAAGTGGTGGCCTAACTACGGCTACACTAGAAGGACAGTATTTGGTA
TCTGCGCTCTGCTGAAGCCAGTTACCTTCGGAAAAAGAGTTGGTAGCTCTTGATCCGGCAAACAAACCAC
CGCTGGTAGCGGTGGTTTTTTTGTTTGCAAGCAGCAGATTACGCGCAGAAAAAAAGGATCTCAAGAAGAT
CCTTTGATCTTTTCTACGGGGTCTGACGCTCAGTGGAACGAAAACTCACGTTAAGGGATTTTGGTCATGA
GATTATCAAAAAGGATCTTCACCTAGATCCTTTTAAATTAAAAATGAAGTTTTAAATCAATCTAAAGTAT
ATATGAGTAAACTTGGTCTGACAGTTACCAATGCTTAATCAGTGAGGCACCTATCTCAGCGATCTGTCTA
TTTCGTTCATCCATAGTTGCCTGACTCCCCGTCGTGTAGATAACTACGATACGGGAGGGCTTACCATCTG
GCCCCAGTGCTGCAATGATACCGCGAGAGCCACGCTCACCGGCTCCAGATTTATCAGCAATAAACCAGCC
AGCCGGAAGGGCCGAGCGCAGAAGTGGTCCTGCAACTTTATCCGCCTCCATCCAGTCTATTAATTGTTGC
CGGGAAGCTAGAGTAAGTAGTTCGCCAGTTAATAGTTTGCGCAACGTTGTTGCCATTGCTACAGGCATCG
TGGTGTCACGCTCGTCGTTTGGTATGGCTTCATTCAGCTCCGGTTCCCAACGATCAAGGCGAGTTACATG
ATCCCCCATGTTGTGCAAAAAAGCGGTTAGCTCCTTCGGTCCTCCGATCGTTGTCAGAAGTAAGTTGGCC
GCAGTGTTATCACTCATGGTTATGGCAGCACTGCATAATTCTCTTACTGTCATGCCATCCGTAAGATGCT
TTTCTGTGACTGGTGAGTACTCAACCAAGTCATTCTGAGAATAGTGTATGCGGCGACCGAGTTGCTCTTG
CCCGGCGTCAATACGGGATAATACCGCGCCACATAGCAGAACTTTAAAAGTGCTCATCATTGGAAAACGT
TCTTCGGGGCGAAAACTCTCAAGGATCTTACCGCTGTTGAGATCCAGTTCGATGTAACCCACTCGTGCAC
CCAACTGATCTTCAGCATCTTTTACTTTCACCAGCGTTTCTGGGTGAGCAAAAACAGGAAGGCAAAATGC
CGCAAAAAAGGGAATAAGGGCGACACGGAAATGTTGAATACTCATACTCTTCCTTTTTCAATATTATTGA
AGCATTTATCAGGGTTATTGTCTCATGAGCGGATACATATTTGAATGTATTTAGAAAAATAAACAAATAG
GGGTTCCGCGCACATTTCCCCGAAAAGTGCCACCTGACGTCTAAGAAACCATTATTATCATGACATTAAC
CTATAAAAATAGGCGTATCACGAGGCAGAATTTCAGATAAAAAAAATCCTTAGCTTTCGCTAAGGATGAT
TTCTGGAATTCGCGGCCGCTTCTAGAA
