>Addgene plasmid #72945 | pTU3-A-RFP | depositor partial sequence | sequence record 133790 | Golden Gate MCS - Partial sequence between 2 BsmBI sites (CGTCTCANNNN and NNNNAGAGACG) - Backbone pTU1-A-lacZ
CGTCTCAATCTCTATAGAGACCCAATACGCAAACCGCCTCTCCCCGCGCGTTGGCCGATTCATTAATGCA
GCTGGCACGACAGGTTTCCCGACTGGAAAGCGGGCAGTGAGCGCAACGCAATTAATGTGAGTTAGCTCAC
TCATTAGGCACCCCAGGCTTTACACTTTATGCTTCCGGCTCGTATGTTGTGTGGAATTGTGAGCGGATAA
CAATTTCACACATACTAGAGAAAGAGGAGAAATACTAGATGGCTTCCTCCGAAGACGTTATCAAAGAGTT
CATGCGTTTCAAAGTTCGTATGGAAGGTTCCGTTAACGGTCACGAGTTCGAAATCGAAGGTGAAGGTGAA
GGTCGTCCGTACGAAGGTACCCAGACCGCTAAACTGAAAGTTACCAAAGGTGGTCCGCTGCCGTTCGCTT
GGGACATCCTGTCCCCGCAGTTCCAGTACGGTTCCAAAGCTTACGTTAAACACCCGGCTGACATCCCGGA
CTACCTGAAACTGTCCTTCCCGGAAGGTTTCAAATGGGAACGTGTTATGAACTTCGAAGACGGTGGTGTT
GTTACCGTTACCCAGGACTCCTCCCTGCAAGACGGTGAGTTCATCTACAAAGTTAAACTGCGTGGTACCA
ACTTCCCGTCCGACGGTCCGGTTATGCAGAAAAAAACCATGGGTTGGGAAGCTTCCACCGAACGTATGTA
CCCGGAAGACGGTGCTCTGAAAGGTGAAATCAAAATGCGTCTGAAACTGAAAGACGGTGGTCACTACGAC
GCTGAAGTTAAAACCACCTACATGGCTAAAAAACCGGTTCAGCTGCCGGGTGCTTACAAAACCGACATCA
AACTGGACATCACCTCCCACAACGAAGACTACACCATCGTTGAACAGTACGAACGTGCTGAAGGTCGTCA
CTCCACCGGTGCTTAATAACGCTGATAGTGCTAGTGTAGATCGCTACTAGAGCCAGGCATCAAATAAAAC
GAAAGGCTCAGTCGAAAGACTGGGCCTTTCGTTTTATCTGTTGTTTGTCGGTGAACGCTCTCTACTAGAG
TCACACTGGCTCACCTTCGGGTGGGCCTTTCTGCGTTTATAGGTCTCAGGACTTAGAGAGACG
