>Addgene plasmid #72945 | pTU3-A-RFP | addgene partial sequence | sequence record 147303 | RNAde-BB-3 5'-tacggacgaccttcaccttc-3'
ACCTTCCATACGAACTTTGAAACGCATGAACTCTTTGATAACGTCTTCGGAGGAAGCCATCTAGTATTTC
TCCTCTTTCTCTAGTATGTGTGAAATTGTTATCCGCTCACAATTCCACACAACATACGAGCCGGAAGCAT
AAAGTGTAAAGCCTGGGGTGCCTAATGAGTGAGCTAACTCACATTAATTGCGTTGCGCTCACTGCCCGCT
TTCCAGTCGGGAAACCTGTCGTGCCAGCTGCATTAATGAATCGGCCAACGCGCGGGGAGAGGCGGTTTGC
GTATTGGGTCTCTATAGAGATTGAGACGTTCTAGAAGCGGCCGCGAATTCCAGAAATCATCCTTAGCGAA
AGCTAAGGATTTTTTTTATCTGAAATTCTGCCTCGTGATACGCCTATTTTTATAGGTTAATGTCATGATA
ATAATGGTTTCTTAGACGTCAGGTGGCACTTTTCGGGGAAATGTGCGCGGAACCCCTATTTGTTTATTTT
TCTAAATACATTCAAATATGTATCCGCTCATGAGACAATAACCCTGATAAATGCTTCAATAATATTGAAA
AAGGAAGAGTATGAGTATTCAACATTTCCGTGTCGCCCTTATTCCCTTTTTTGCGGCATTTTGCCTTCCT
GTTTTTGCTCACCCAGAAACGCTGGTGAAAGTAAAAGATGCTGAAGATCAGTTGGGTGCACGAGTGGGTT
ACATCGAACTGGATCTCAACAGCGGTAAGATCCTTGAGAGTTTTCGCCCCGAAGAACGTTTTCCAATGAT
GAGCACTTTTAAAGTTCTGCTATGTGGCGCGGTATTATCCCGTATTGACGCCGGGCAAGAGCAACTCGGT
CGCCGCATACACTATTCTCAGAATGACTTGGTTGAGTACTCACCAGTCACAGAAAAGCATCTTACGGATG
GCATGACAGTAAGAGAATTATGCAGTGCTGCCATAACCATGAGTGATAACACTGCGGCCAACTTACTTCT
GACAACGATCGGAG
