>Addgene plasmid #72945 | pTU3-A-RFP | addgene partial sequence | sequence record 157785 | RNAde-BB-1F 5'-tgccacctgacgtctaagaa-3'
AATAGGCGTATCACGAGGCAGAATTTCAGATAAAAAAAATCCTTAGCTTTCGCTAAGGATGATTTCTGGA
ATTCGCGGCCGCTTCTAGAACGTCTCAATCTCTATAGAGACCCAATACGCAAACCGCCTCTCCCCGCGCG
TTGGCCGATTCATTAATGCAGCTGGCACGACAGGTTTCCCGACTGGAAAGCGGGCAGTGAGCGCAACGCA
ATTAATGTGAGTTAGCTCACTCATTAGGCACCCCAGGCTTTACACTTTATGCTTCCGGCTCGTATGTTGT
GTGGAATTGTGAGCGGATAACAATTTCACACATACTAGAGAAAGAGGAGAAATACTAGATGGCTTCCTCC
GAAGACGTTATCAAAGAGTTCATGCGTTTCAAAGTTCGTATGGAAGGTTCCGTTAACGGTCACGAGTTCG
AAATCGAAGGTGAAGGTGAAGGTCGTCCGTACGAAGGTACCCAGACCGCTAAACTGAAAGTTACCAAAGG
TGGTCCGCTGCCGTTCGCTTGGGACATCCTGTCCCCGCAGTTCCAGTACGGTTCCAAAGCTTACGTTAAA
CACCCGGCTGACATCCCGGACTACCTGAAACTGTCCTTCCCGGAAGGTTTCAAATGGGAACGTGTTATGA
ACTTCGAAGACGGTGGTGTTGTTACCGTTACCCAGGACTCCTCCCTGCAAGACGGTGAGTTCATCTACAA
AGTTAAACTGCGTGGTACCAACTTCCCGTCCGACGGTCCGGTTATGCAGAA
